Addgene plasmid #35963: pSPTg.T2FXK (#54)
Depositing lab: Thomas Sato. Depositing organization: Beth Israel Deaconess Medical Center. Publication: Uniform vascular-endothelial-cell-specific gene expression in both embryonic and adult transgenic mice. Schlaeger TM, Bartunkova S, Lawitts JA, Teichmann G, Risau W, Deutsch U, Sato TN. Proc Natl Acad Sci U S A. 1997 Apr 1;94(7):3058-63. 10.1073/pnas.94.7.3058 PubMed 9096345.
Backbone
  Vector backbone: pSP72
  Backbone manufacturer: Promega
  Backbone size w/o insert (bp): 2462
Growth in bacteria
  Bacterial resistance: Ampicillin, 100 μg/mL
  Growth temperature: 37°C
  Growth strain: XL1 Blue
  Copy number: Unknown
Gene/Insert 1
  Gene/Insert name: Tie2 promoter
  Species: M. musculus (mouse)
  Insert size (bp): 2000
Gene/Insert 2
  Gene/Insert name: Tie2 enhancer
  Species: M. musculus (mouse)
  Insert size (bp): 1600
Terms and licenses: Academic/Nonprofit Terms; Industry Terms: Not Available to Industry
Depositor comments: Same as pSPTg.T2FpAXK except that there is no sv40 polyA signal fragment
How to cite: pSPTg.T2FXK (#54) was a gift from Thomas Sato (Addgene plasmid # 35963 ; http://n2t.net/addgene:35963 ; RRID:Addgene_35963)
