[The description below was written by a language model from this plasmid's Addgene catalogue record.]
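Description:
pSPTg.T2FXK (#54) is a transgene-construction vector built on the small Promega cloning plasmid pSP72 (about 2.5 kb without inserts). It is propagated in E. coli under ampicillin selection; the record lists the copy number as unknown and provides no feature table, so details of the origin, polylinker and exact arrangement of parts cannot be confirmed from it.

The payload consists of two regulatory fragments from the mouse Tie2 gene, which encodes an endothelial receptor tyrosine kinase: a promoter fragment of roughly 2 kb and an enhancer fragment of roughly 1.6 kb. No coding sequence or reporter is listed, so the plasmid appears to serve as an empty expression cassette into which a gene of interest is placed so that it comes under the control of the Tie2 promoter and enhancer. The associated publication concerns uniform vascular-endothelial-cell-specific gene expression in both embryonic and adult transgenic mice, which indicates that the combination of the two elements is intended to drive endothelium-restricted transgene expression throughout development and into adulthood.

According to the depositor's note, this version is identical to the sister plasmid pSPTg.T2FpAXK except that it lacks the SV40 polyadenylation signal fragment. Any cDNA inserted here would therefore presumably need to bring its own polyadenylation signal for proper transcript 3′-end processing. The record does not state the cloning sites used for inserting a gene or for releasing the transgene from the bacterial backbone. Its typical use, as far as the record supports, is assembling constructs for generating transgenic mice with vascular endothelial expression of a chosen gene.
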