>Addgene plasmid #35963 | pSPTg.T2FXK (#54) | addgene partial sequence | sequence record 50686 | SP6 5'-ATTTAGGTGACACTATAG-3'
AAATCAAGATGCTAGGCACAGTGCCAGATACTTTAACATAGTAATATGACTCTTTAGAGTTTTGAGACAG
GGCCTCATATAGTTTATGATGAATTCACTGTTTTGTCAAAGATGACCTTGAACTCTTAATCCATTCCCAA
AGTGTTGTTGTCATATGTTTGCACCACTCCTGGCTTCATAGTGTTTTTAAAACACCCATGGAGAGTCGGG
TGTGAAGATCCACACGTCTAACCTCAGCATCTGGTGAATCAAGGCAGGAGGGCGGGTGGTTGCAGGCTGG
CTATAATATCTAAGTTTCAGTTAGTAAGGGCTGCATAATGAAACACTGTCTTAAACACAAAACCAAAACC
CATGAAGGAGATACTATTGCCATTTAAAAGTCTCTGGAATGGAAATAGCTATCATAATCTTACCTCTGAG
CCAGTGTCTGCCCTCAGGTGTGCCTGAGGACTGAACAGGGCTATGCACTCCTCAGGTTGGAAACATTACT
AGTCCTCAGTGTCTGCTCTTGACCTGTTAACAGCTGAGTCAGGGTCTGCCCTCAGCTGTGCCTGAGGACA
GAGCTGAGCTATCTACCCCTGCAGATTGGAAGCATTACAGGCACTCAAGATCAGCCCTGAAGTGATAAAA
CCTAAGGCAGAAATCCACCAAGACTAGCAGTGCCTCCGTGTCTCTTCCTGTGGCTGGTGGGAAAGAGAGG
GGCAGTCCTTCCTTGATGCAAGGTCGTGTGTCTAGTGGCACGCTTCCTTCATTCCCAGTGAGAGCAAGTG
ATCACCTGGGTAAGGAAGGTTCAGGTGCCTGAGCTCGCTGGAGAATTCATCACTCATCCATCACTCTGCT
CCTGTAGACATAATCACTTCTGTTGGG
