>Addgene plasmid #35963 | pSPTg.T2FXK (#54) | addgene partial sequence | sequence record 51475 | T7 5'-TAATACGACTCACTATAGGG-3'
TTATTGTTTTACTTGGGAGGCTGGTTTTTTTTTTTTTTTTTAATTGCTGCTGTTTGTTTGGGAGTTGTTT
TTTTATATTGGGATCTGAATTTTAAAACCCATCCCAGATTCCCAGATGTCTGAAGTACTCCTGTCCCTAG
GGTGGAGTCCTCTTTGGCCCTGCAGCCAGACGCCTTGTACAGCCCAGGCCTGTGTGCCAAGGTTACGCCG
GTTCACCATCTGACGGCCACCGAGCAGTGAGTAGCTCCTAGGCCCCAGCAATGTCAATACTACCTTCCTG
ACTCCGCCTATTGTATCTAGAGGAAAGTGGCTGCTCATTGTCTTCCAGAGCTCCCCCCAGGAAGCATGAT
ATCACCCTCTAACAAAAGCGGGAAAGCTGACAGATCTGCTGAGATGGGTGTGACCACACACACACACACA
CACACACACACACACACACACACACACCTCCCTGATCAAGCCCTGAACAAGAGGCTGTGACAAGCAGAGA
GCAAACAGTGGCCACCCACACACCCATCAGCCTCACCAGCTCCTGTGACAGATCCATACATGTTTTCATT
TCTATCACTTCCACACCATGACAGCCATGTCCCCATGGGTATTCACTCCCCATCAGCAACAAATGTGCCA
AAGAGTAAAGATTCTGCCCATCTGGCAGATTGTGATCTTCAGTCCAGCTTCCACAATCTTGGGGGAAGGA
ACATGGTCAGA
